>Addgene plasmid #130220 | pRDAX-EMMI-018 IRES-A[G338A](H-I)//Esp3I | depositor full sequence | sequence record 249598 | Full Sequence
AGGCTAGATAGATAGCCGCCCCTCTCCCTCCCCCCCCCCTAACGTTACTGGCCGAAGCCGCTTGGAATAA
GGCCGGTGTGCGTTTGTCTATATGTTATTTTCCACCATATTGCCGTCTTTTGGCAATGTGAGGGCCCGGA
AACCTGGCCCTGTCTTCTTGACGAGCATTCCTAGGGGTCTTTCCCCTCTCGCCAAAGGAATGCAAGGTCT
GTTGAATGTCGTGAAGGAAGCAGTTCCTCTGGTAGCTTCTTGAAGACAAACAACGTCTGTAGCGACCCTT
TGCAGGCAGCGGAACCCCCCACCTGGCGACAGGTGCCTCTGCGGCCAAAAGCCACGTGTATAAGATACAC
CTACAAAGGCGGCACAACCCCAGTGCCACGTTGTGAGTTGGATAGTTGTGGAAAGAGTCAAATGGCTCTC
CTCAAGCGTATTCAACAAGGGGCTGAAGGATGCCCAGAAGGTACCCCATTGTATGGGATCTGATCTGGGG
CCTCGGTACACATGCTTTACATGTGTTTAGTCGAGGTTAAAAAAACGTCTAGGCCCCCCGAACCACGGGG
ACGTGGTTTTCCTTTGAAAAACACGATGATAATATGGCCACAACCATGGCGTCGAGACGAAACGAATTCA
AGCTTGATATCATTCAGGACGAGCCTCAGACTCCAGCGTAACTGGACTGCAATCAACTCACTGGCTCACC
TTCACGGGTGGGCCTTTCTTCGGTAGAAAATCAAAGGATCTTCTTGAGATCCTTTTTTTCTGCGCGTAAT
CTGCTGCTTGCAAACAAAAAAACCACCGCTACCAGCGGTGGTTTGTTTGCCGGATCAAGAGCTACCAACT
CTTTTTCCGAGGTAACTGGCTTCAGCAGAGCGCAGATACCAAATACTGTTCTTCTAGTGTAGCCGTAGTT
AGGCCACCACTTCAAGAACTCTGTAGCACCGCCTACATACCTCGCTCTGCTAATCCTGTTACCAGTGGCT
GCTGCCAGTGGCGATAAGTCGTGTCTTACCGGGTTGGACTCAAGACGATAGTTACCGGATAAGGCGCAGC
GGTCGGGCTGAACGGGGGGTTCGTGCACACAGCCCAGCTTGGAGCGAACGACCTACACCGAACTGAGATA
CCTACAGCGTGAGCTATGAGAAAGCGCCACGCTTCCCGAAGGGAGAAAGGCGGACAGGTATCCGGTAAGC
GGCAGGGTCGGAACAGGAGAGCGCACGAGGGAGCTTCCAGGGGGAAACGCCTGGTATCTTTATAGTCCTG
TCGGGTTTCGCCACCTCTGACTTGAGCATCGATTTTTGTGATGCTCGTCAGGGGGGCGGAGCCTATGGAA
AAACGCCAGCAACGCAGAAAGGCCCACCCGAAGGTGAGCCAGGTGATTACATTTGGGCCCTCATTAGAAA
AACTCATCGAGCATCAAGTGAAACTGCAATTTATTCATATCAGGATTATCAATACCATATTTTTGAAAAA
GCCGTTTCTGTAATGAAGGAGAAAACTCACCGAGGCAGTTCCATAGGATGGCAAGATCCTGGTATCGGTC
TGCGATTCCGACTCGTCCAACATCAATACAACCTATTAATTTCCCCTCGTCAAAAATAAGGTTATCAAGT
GAGAAATCACCATGAGTGACGACTGAATCCGGTGAGAATGGCAAAAGCTTATGCATTTCTTTCCAGACTT
GTTCAACAGGCCAGCCATTACGCTCGTCATCAAAATCACTCGCACCAACCAAACCGTTATTCATTCGTGA
TTGCGCCTGAGCGAGACGAAATACGCGATCGCCGTTAAAAGGACAATTACAAACAGGAATCGAATGCAAC
CGGCGCAGGAACACTGCCAGCGCATCAACAATATTTTCACCTGAATCAGGATATTCTTCTAATACCTGGA
ATGCTGTTTTCCCTGGGATCGCAGTGGTGAGTAACCATGCATCATCAGGAGTACGGATAAAATGCTTGAT
GGTCGGAAGAGGCATAAATTCCGTCAGCCAGTTTAGCCTGACCATCTCATCTGTAACATCATTGGCAACG
CTACCTTTGCCATGTTTCAGAAACAACTCTGGCGCATCGGGCTTCCCATACAATCGATAGATTGTCGCAC
CTGATTGCCCGACATTATCGCGAGCCCATTTATACCCATATAAATCAGCATCCATGTTGGAATTTAATCG
CGGCCTCGAGCAAGACGTTTCCCGTTGAATATGGCTCATTTTAGCTTCCTTAGCTCCTGAAAATCTCGAT
AACTCAAAAAATACGCCCGGTAGTGATCTTATTTCATTATGGTGAAAGTTGGAACCTCTTACGTGCCGAT
CAAGTCAAAAGCCTCCGGTCGGAGGCTTTTGACTTTCTGCTATGGAGGTCAGGTATGATTTAAATGGTCA
GTATTGAGCGATATCTAGAGAATTCGTCACGTCTCG
Features (pLannotate 1.2.2; 7 found; start..end, strand, type, name):
     19..605     +  misc_feature   IRES2: internal ribosome entry site (IRES) of the encephalomyocarditis virus (EMCV)
    693..722     +  terminator     T3Te terminator: phage T3 early transcription terminator
    744..1331    +  rep_origin     ori: high-copy-number ColE1/pMB1/pBR322/pUC origin of replication
   1343..1370    -  terminator     T7Te terminator: phage T7 early transcription terminator
   1394..2209    -  CDS            KanR: aminoglycoside phosphotransferase; aph(3')-Ia; confers resistance to kanamycin in bacteria or G418 (Geneticin®) in eukaryotes
   2210..2312    -  promoter       cat promoter: promoter of the E. coli cat gene encoding chloramphenicol acetyltransferase
   2313..2344    -  terminator     tonB terminator: bidirectional E. coli tonB-P14 transcription terminator
