[The description below was written by a language model from this plasmid's Addgene catalogue record and pLannotate feature annotations shown in this document.]
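Description:
pRDAX-EMMI-018 IRES-A[G338A](H-I)//Esp3I is a small (about 2.4 kb) synthetic-biology part plasmid deposited as an extension to the EMMA modular assembly kit. The backbone is described as custom built and is minimal. It has a high-copy ColE1/pUC-type origin of replication for propagation in E. coli and a kanamycin resistance gene (aminoglycoside phosphotransferase, aph(3')-Ia) driven by the E. coli cat promoter. Three short transcription terminators (phage T3 early, phage T7 early and the bidirectional tonB terminator) flank the origin and marker, which presumably insulates them from the cloned part. The plasmid carries no mammalian promoter, coding sequence or polyadenylation signal, so it serves as a storage and donor vector rather than an expression construct.

The payload is a roughly 590 bp internal ribosome entry site, annotated as the encephalomyocarditis virus (EMCV) IRES and listed as being of viral origin. An IRES placed between two open reading frames allows cap-independent translation of the downstream one, so that two proteins can be made from a single transcript. The part carries a G338A mutation. The record does not explain its purpose, although single-base changes in such parts are often made to remove an internal restriction site that would interfere with assembly. The "(H-I)" in the name appears to denote the position or overhang pair the part occupies in the assembly scheme, and "Esp3I" suggests release with that type IIS enzyme, but the cloning sites are recorded as unknown and no such sites are annotated. The intended use is to supply an IRES module when building multi-part mammalian expression vectors with the kit.
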