Addgene plasmid #130220: pRDAX-EMMI-018 IRES-A[G338A](H-I)//Esp3I
Purpose: EMMA Kit # 1000000119 extension
Depositing lab: Gary Lewin. Depositing organization: Max-Delbrueck-Centrum fuer Molekulare Medizin (MDC).
Backbone
  Vector backbone: custom built
  Vector type: Synthetic Biology
Growth in bacteria
  Bacterial resistance: Kanamycin, 50 μg/mL
  Growth temperature: 37°C
  Growth strain: DH5alpha
  Copy number: High Copy
Gene/Insert
  Gene/Insert name: IRES-A[G338A]
  Species: viral
  Mutation: G338A
  Cloning method: Restriction Enzyme; 5′ cloning site unknown (unknown if destroyed); 3′ cloning site unknown (unknown if destroyed)
Terms and licenses: Academic/Nonprofit Terms; Industry Terms: Not Available to Industry
How to cite: pRDAX-EMMI-018 IRES-A[G338A](H-I)//Esp3I was a gift from Gary Lewin (Addgene plasmid # 130220 ; http://n2t.net/addgene:130220 ; RRID:Addgene_130220)
